>Addgene plasmid #178159 | GCH1_Halo_N_allele | addgene full sequence | sequence record 349341 | Addgene NGS Result
GTATTGGGCGCTCTTCCGCTTCCTCGCTCACTGACTCGCTGCGCTCGGTCGTTCGGCTGCGGCGAGCGGT
ATCAGCTCACTCAAAGGCGGTAATACGGTTATCCACAGAATCAGGGGATAACGCAGGAAAGAACATGTGA
GCAAAAGGCCAGCAAAAGGCCAGGAACCGTAAAAAGGCCGCGTTGCTGGCGTTTTTCCATAGGCTCCGCC
CCCCTGACGAGCATCACAAAAATCGACGCTCAAGTCAGAGGTGGCGAAACCCGACAGGACTATAAAGATA
CCAGGCGTTTCCCCCTGGAAGCTCCCTCGTGCGCTCTCCTGTTCCGACCCTGCCGCTTACCGGATACCTG
TCCGCCTTTCTCCCTTCGGGAAGCGTGGCGCTTTCTCATAGCTCACGCTGTAGGTATCTCAGTTCGGTGT
AGGTCGTTCGCTCCAAGCTGGGCTGTGTGCACGAACCCCCCGTTCAGCCCGACCGCTGCGCCTTATCCGG
TAACTATCGTCTTGAGTCCAACCCGGTAAGACACGACTTATCGCCACTGGCAGCAGCCACTGGTAACAGG
ATTAGCAGAGCGAGGTATGTAGGCGGTGCTACAGAGTTCTTGAAGTGGTGGCCTAACTACGGCTACACTA
GAAGAACAGTATTTGGTATCTGCGCTCTGCTGAAGCCAGTTACCTTCGGAAAAAGAGTTGGTAGCTCTTG
ATCCGGCAAACAAACCACCGCTGGTAGCGGTGGTTTTTTTGTTTGCAAGCAGCAGATTACGCGCAGAAAA
AAAGGATCTCAAGAAGATCCTTTGATCTTTTCTACGGGGTCTGACGCTCAGTGGAACGAAAACTCACGTT
AAGGGATTTTGGTCATGAGATTATCAAAAAGGATCTTCACCTAGATCCTTTTAAATTAAAAATGAAGTTT
TAAATCAATCTAAAGTATATATGAGTAAACTTGGTCTGACAGTTACCAATGCTTAATCAGTGAGGCACCT
ATCTCAGCGATCTGTCTATTTCGTTCATCCATAGTTGCCTGACTCCCCGTCGTGTAGATAACTACGATAC
GGGAGGGCTTACCATCTGGCCCCAGTGCTGCAATGATACCGCGAGATCCACGCTCACCGGCTCCAGATTT
ATCAGCAATAAACCAGCCAGCCGGAAGGGCCGAGCGCAGAAGTGGTCCTGCAACTTTATCCGCCTCCATC
CAGTCTATTAATTGTTGCCGGGAAGCTAGAGTAAGTAGTTCGCCAGTTAATAGTTTGCGCAACGTTGTTG
CCATTGCTACAGGCATCGTGGTGTCACGCTCGTCGTTTGGTATGGCTTCATTCAGCTCCGGTTCCCAACG
ATCAAGGCGAGTTACATGATCCCCCATGTTGTGCAAAAAAGCGGTTAGCTCCTTCGGTCCTCCGATCGTT
GTCAGAAGTAAGTTGGCCGCAGTGTTATCACTCATGGTTATGGCAGCACTGCATAATTCTCTTACTGTCA
TGCCATCCGTAAGATGCTTTTCTGTGACTGGTGAGTACTCAACCAAGTCATTCTGAGAATAGTGTATGCG
GCGACCGAGTTGCTCTTGCCCGGCGTCAATACGGGATAATACCGCGCCACATAGCAGAACTTTAAAAGTG
CTCATCATTGGAAAACGTTCTTCGGGGCGAAAACTCTCAAGGATCTTACCGCTGTTGAGATCCAGTTCGA
TGTAACCCACTCGTGCACCCAACTGATCTTCAGCATCTTTTACTTTCACCAGCGTTTCTGGGTGAGCAAA
AACAGGAAGGCAAAATGCCGCAAAAAAGGGAATAAGGGCGACACGGAAATGTTGAATACTCATACTCTTC
CTTTTTCAATATTATTGAAGCATTTATCAGGGTTATTGTCTCATGAGCGGATACATATTTGAATGTATTT
AGAAAAATAAACAAATAGGGGTTCCGCGCACATTTCCCCGAAAAGTGCCACCTGACGTCTAAGAAACCAT
TATTATCATGACATTAACCTATAAAAATAGGCGTATCACGAGGCCCTTTCGTCTCGCGCGTTTCGGTGAT
GACGGTGAAAACCTCTGACACATGCAGCTCCCGGAGACGGTCACAGCTTGTCTGTAAGCGGATGCCGGGA
GCAGACAAGCCCGTCAGGGCGCGTCAGCGGGTGTTGGCGGGTGTCGGGGCTGGCTTAACTATGCGGCATC
AGAGCAGATTGTACTGAGAGTGCACCATATGCGGTGTGAAATACCGCACAGATGCGTAAGGAGAAAATAC
CGCATCAGGCGCCATTCGCCATTCAGGCTGCGCAACTGTTGGGAAGGGCGATCGGTGCGGGCCTCTTCGC
TATTACGCCAGCTGGCGAAAGGGGGATGTGCTGCAAGGCGATTAAGTTGGGTAACGCCAGGGTTTTCCCA
GTCACGACGTTGTAAAACGACGGCCAGTGAATTCGCAATAAGTGGAGGGGTCCCGCCTGATCCTAGGGGC
CGGCGCCCTTTTCCTTCCCTCCCTGCGCTTGCGAACCCCTCCGGGCGTCTCCGGAGCCGCGACCCCTGCT
GGGGACCCCGGGGGCGGGAGGCCGAGGGGCGCGGCGAGGGCCGTGACGCGAGGCGGGGCCGGCCAATGGG
AGCGCTCCGCGGCGCAGGCTGAGCCGCCGGGCCATAAAAAGGAGGCGCGGCCGGGCTTTCCAGCCTGTGG
CCGCTCCCGGCTCGGAGTGTGATCTAAGCAGGTCGCGTACCTTCCTCAGGTGACTCCGGCCACAGCCCAT
TGTCCGCGGCCACCGGCGGAGTTTAGCCGCAGACCTCGAAGCGCCCCGGGGTCCTTCCCGAACGGCAGCG
GCTGCGGCGGGTCCATGGCCGAGATCGGCACCGGCTTTCCCTTCGATCCTCACTACGTGGAAGTGCTGGG
CGAGAGAATGCACTATGTGGACGTGGGCCCCAGAGATGGAACCCCTGTGCTGTTTCTGCACGGCAACCCT
ACCAGCAGCTACGTGTGGCGGAACATCATCCCTCACGTGGCCCCTACACACAGATGTATCGCCCCTGACC
TGATCGGCATGGGCAAGAGCGATAAGCCCGACCTGGGCTACTTCTTCGACGACCACGTGCGGTTCATGGA
CGCCTTTATTGAGGCCCTCGGCCTGGAAGAGGTGGTGCTGGTTATTCACGATTGGGGCAGCGCCCTGGGA
TTCCACTGGGCCAAGAGAAACCCCGAGAGAGTGAAGGGAATCGCCTTCATGGAATTCATCAGGCCCATTC
CTACCTGGGACGAGTGGCCTGAGTTCGCCAGAGAGACATTCCAGGCCTTCAGAACCACCGACGTGGGCAG
AAAGCTGATCATCGACCAGAACGTGTTCATCGAGGGCACCCTGCCTATGGGAGTCGTCAGACCACTGACC
GAGGTGGAAATGGACCACTACAGAGAGCCCTTTCTGAACCCCGTGGACCGGGAACCTCTTTGGAGATTCC
CCAACGAGCTGCCCATTGCCGGCGAGCCTGCTAATATTGTGGCCCTGGTGGAAGAGTACATGGACTGGCT
GCATCAGAGCCCCGTGCCTAAGCTGCTGTTTTGGGGAACACCCGGCGTGCTGATTCCTCCTGCTGAAGCT
GCCAGACTGGCCAAGAGCCTGCCTAATTGCAAGGCCGTGGATATCGGCCCTGGCCTGAATCTGCTGCAAG
AGGACAACCCCGATCTGATCGGCTCCGAGATTGCCAGATGGCTGAGCACCCTGGAAATCAGCGGAGGAGG
AGGTTCTGGAGGCGGTGGAAGTGGTGGCGGAGGTAGCGAGAAGGGCCCTGTGCGGGCACCGGCGGAGAAG
CCGCGGGGCGCCAGGTGCAGCAATGGGTTCCCCGAGCGGGATCCGCCGCGGCCCGGGCCCAGCAGGCCGG
CGGAGAAGCCCCCGCGGCCCGAGGCCAAGAGCGCGCAGCCCGCGGACGGCTGGAAGGGCGAGCGGCCCCG
CAGCGAGGAGGATAACGAGCTGAACCTCCCTAACCTGGCAGCCGCCTACTCGTCCATCCTGAGCTCGCTG
GGCGAGAACCCCCAGCGGCAAGGGCTGCTCAAGACGCCCTGGAGGGCGGCCTCGGCCATGCAGTTCTTCA
CCAAGGGCTACCAGGAGACCATCTCAGGTCAGTGCGCCCGCGGGCTGCTAGAGCGTGCGGGCGGCGGGGG
CGGTGCTTGCAGGAAACAAGCTTGGCGTAATCATGGTCATAGCTGTTTCCTGTGTGAAATTGTTATCCGC
TCACAATTCCACACAACATACGAGCCGGAAGCATAAAGTGTAAAGCCTGGGGTGCCTAATGAGTGAGCTA
ACTCACATTAATTGCGTTGCGCTCACTGCCCGCTTTCCAGTCGGGAAACCTGTCGTGCCAGCTGCATTAA
TGAATCGGCCAACGCGCGGGGAGAGGCGGTTTGC
Features (pLannotate 1.2.2; 12 found; start..end, strand, type, name):
    194..782     -  rep_origin     ori: high-copy-number ColE1/pMB1/pBR322/pUC origin of replication
    953..1813    -  CDS            AmpR: β-lactamase; bla; confers resistance to ampicillin, carbenicillin, and related antibiotics
   1814..1918    -  promoter       AmpR promoter: bla
   2013..2048    +  CDS            rop (fragment): Rop protein, which maintains plasmids at low copy number; rop
   2150..2249    +  misc_feature   bom (fragment): basis of mobility region from pBR322
   2255..2412    -  CDS            lacZα (fragment): LacZα fragment of β-galactosidase; lacZ fragment
   2815..3693    +  CDS            dhaA: DHAA_PSEPV - Experimental evidence at protein level: Swiss-Prot protein existence level 1. Catalyzes hydrolytic cleavage of carbon-halogen bonds in halogenated aliphatic compounds, leading to the formation of the corresponding primary alcohols, halide ions and protons. Has a broad substrate specificity, as it is able to dehalogenate mono- and di- chlorinated and brominated alkanes (up to at least C10), and the two isomers of 1,3-dichloropropene to 3-chloroallyl alcohol; the highest activity was found with 1,2-dibromoethane, while no activity was observed with the analog 1,2-dichloroethane. Fro
   3748..4086    +  CDS            GCH1 (fragment): GCH1_HUMAN - Also known as DYT5, GCH. Experimental evidence at protein level: Swiss-Prot protein existence level 1. Positively regulates nitric oxide synthesis in umbilical vein endothelial cells (HUVECs). May be involved in dopamine synthesis. May modify pain sensitivity and persistence. Isoform GCH-1 is the functional enzyme, the potential function of the enzymatically inactive isoforms remains unknown. From Homo sapiens (Human).
   4190..4206    -  protein_bind   lac operator: The lac repressor binds to the lac operator to inhibit transcription in E. coli. This inhibition can be relieved by adding lactose or isopropyl-β-D-thiogalactopyranoside (IPTG). lac repressor encoded by lacI
   4214..4244    -  promoter       lac promoter: promoter for the E. coli lac operon
   4259..4280    -  protein_bind   CAP binding site: CAP binding activates transcription in the presence of cAMP. E. coli catabolite activator protein
   4293..11      -  CDS            lacI (fragment) (across the origin): lac repressor; lacI; The lac repressor binds to the lac operator to inhibit transcription in E. coli. This inhibition can be relieved by adding lactose or isopropyl-β-D-thiogalactopyranoside (IPTG).
