[The description below was written by a language model from this plasmid's Addgene catalogue record and pLannotate feature annotations shown in this document.]
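Description:
GCH1_Halo_N_allele is a homology-directed repair donor plasmid built on the pUC57-BsaI-Free cloning backbone, intended as a template for knocking a HaloTag coding sequence into the endogenous human GCH1 locus so that the native protein carries the tag at its N-terminus. GCH1 encodes GTP cyclohydrolase 1. The plasmid is about 4.4 kb and is maintained in E. coli at high copy through the ColE1/pUC-type origin, with selection by ampicillin via the β-lactamase gene and its own promoter. The remaining backbone annotations (fragments of lacZα, lacI, rop and bom, plus the lac promoter, operator and CAP site) are leftovers of the pUC cloning region that flank the insert and have no role in the editing application.

The payload sits between these lac-derived remnants. The annotation tool identifies an 879 nt open reading frame as the haloalkane dehalogenase dhaA, which is the bacterial enzyme from which HaloTag was engineered, so this feature corresponds to the HaloTag named in the catalogue entry. It is followed, after a short unannotated gap that may encode a linker, by a fragment matching the beginning of the human GCH1 coding sequence, which would serve as the downstream homology arm. About 400 nt of unannotated sequence lies upstream of the tag and presumably provides the upstream genomic homology arm, although the record does not define arm boundaries. No mammalian promoter, polyadenylation signal or eukaryotic selection marker is annotated, consistent with a design in which the fusion is expressed from the native GCH1 promoter after integration. The record does not specify the nuclease or guide RNA used with it. Once integrated, the tag allows covalent labelling of endogenous GCH1 with HaloTag ligands for imaging, pulldown or degradation studies, for example in human iPSC-derived models.
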