Addgene plasmid #178159: GCH1_Halo_N_allele
Purpose: Donor vector for endogenous tagging of human GCH1 at the N-terminus with halotag
Depositing lab: iPSC Neurodegenerative Disease Initiative (iNDI) & Michael Ward. Depositing organization: National Institute of Neurological Disorders and Strokes (NINDS).
Backbone
  Vector backbone: pUC57-BsaI-Free
  Vector type: Donor vector
Growth in bacteria
  Bacterial resistance: Ampicillin, 100 μg/mL
  Growth temperature: 37°C
  Growth strain: DH5alpha
  Copy number: High Copy
Gene/Insert
  Gene/Insert name: Halotag (alt name: GCH1)
  Species: H. sapiens (human)
  Entrez Gene: GCH1 (a.k.a. DYT14, DYT5, DYT5a, GCH, GTP-CH-1, GTPCH1, HPABH4B)
  Cloning method: Unknown
Terms and licenses: Academic/Nonprofit Terms; Industry Terms: Not Available to Industry
How to cite: GCH1_Halo_N_allele was a gift from iPSC Neurodegenerative Disease Initiative (iNDI) & Michael Ward (Addgene plasmid # 178159 ; http://n2t.net/addgene:178159 ; RRID:Addgene_178159)
