>Addgene plasmid #178159 | GCH1_Halo_N_allele | depositor partial sequence | sequence record 345796 | insert
GCAATAAGTGGAGGGGTCCCGCCTGATCCTAGGGGCCGGCGCCCTTTTCCTTCCCTCCCTGCGCTTGCGA
ACCCCTCCGGGCGTCTCCGGAGCCGCGACCCCTGCTGGGGACCCCGGGGGCGGGAGGCCGAGGGGCGCGG
CGAGGGCCGTGACGCGAGGCGGGGCCGGCCAATGGGAGCGCTCCGCGGCGCAGGCTGAGCCGCCGGGCCA
TAAAAAGGAGGCGCGGCCGGGCTTTCCAGCCTGTGGCCGCTCCCGGCTCGGAGTGTGATCTAAGCAGGTC
GCGTACCTTCCTCAGGTGACTCCGGCCACAGCCCATTGTCCGCGGCCACCGGCGGAGTTTAGCCGCAGAC
CTCGAAGCGCCCCGGGGTCCTTCCCGAACGGCAGCGGCTGCGGCGGGTCCATGGCCGAGATCGGCACCGG
CTTTCCCTTCGATCCTCACTACGTGGAAGTGCTGGGCGAGAGAATGCACTATGTGGACGTGGGCCCCAGA
GATGGAACCCCTGTGCTGTTTCTGCACGGCAACCCTACCAGCAGCTACGTGTGGCGGAACATCATCCCTC
ACGTGGCCCCTACACACAGATGTATCGCCCCTGACCTGATCGGCATGGGCAAGAGCGATAAGCCCGACCT
GGGCTACTTCTTCGACGACCACGTGCGGTTCATGGACGCCTTTATTGAGGCCCTCGGCCTGGAAGAGGTG
GTGCTGGTTATTCACGATTGGGGCAGCGCCCTGGGATTCCACTGGGCCAAGAGAAACCCCGAGAGAGTGA
AGGGAATCGCCTTCATGGAATTCATCAGGCCCATTCCTACCTGGGACGAGTGGCCTGAGTTCGCCAGAGA
GACATTCCAGGCCTTCAGAACCACCGACGTGGGCAGAAAGCTGATCATCGACCAGAACGTGTTCATCGAG
GGCACCCTGCCTATGGGAGTCGTCAGACCACTGACCGAGGTGGAAATGGACCACTACAGAGAGCCCTTTC
TGAACCCCGTGGACCGGGAACCTCTTTGGAGATTCCCCAACGAGCTGCCCATTGCCGGCGAGCCTGCTAA
TATTGTGGCCCTGGTGGAAGAGTACATGGACTGGCTGCATCAGAGCCCCGTGCCTAAGCTGCTGTTTTGG
GGAACACCCGGCGTGCTGATTCCTCCTGCTGAAGCTGCCAGACTGGCCAAGAGCCTGCCTAATTGCAAGG
CCGTGGATATCGGCCCTGGCCTGAATCTGCTGCAAGAGGACAACCCCGATCTGATCGGCTCCGAGATTGC
CAGATGGCTGAGCACCCTGGAAATCAGCGGAGGAGGAGGTTCTGGAGGCGGTGGAAGTGGTGGCGGAGGT
AGCGAGAAGGGCCCTGTGCGGGCACCGGCGGAGAAGCCGCGGGGCGCCAGGTGCAGCAATGGGTTCCCCG
AGCGGGATCCGCCGCGGCCCGGGCCCAGCAGGCCGGCGGAGAAGCCCCCGCGGCCCGAGGCCAAGAGCGC
GCAGCCCGCGGACGGCTGGAAGGGCGAGCGGCCCCGCAGCGAGGAGGATAACGAGCTGAACCTCCCTAAC
CTGGCAGCCGCCTACTCGTCCATCCTGAGCTCGCTGGGCGAGAACCCCCAGCGGCAAGGGCTGCTCAAGA
CGCCCTGGAGGGCGGCCTCGGCCATGCAGTTCTTCACCAAGGGCTACCAGGAGACCATCTCAGGTCAGTG
CGCCCGCGGGCTGCTAGAGCGTGCGGGCGGCGGGGGCGGTGCTTGCAGGAAAC
